Addgene plasmid #45369: pMP115-3
Depositing lab: Harmit Malik. Depositing organization: Fred Hutchinson Cancer Center. Publication: Convergent evolution of escape from hepaciviral antagonism in primates. Patel MR, Loo YM, Horner SM, Gale M Jr, Malik HS. PLoS Biol. 2012;10(3):e1001282. doi: 10.1371/journal.pbio.1001282. Epub 2012 Mar 13. PubMed 22427742.
Backbone
  Vector backbone: pFLAG-CMV2
  Backbone size w/o insert (bp): 4700
  Total vector size (bp): 6300
  Vector type: Mammalian Expression
Growth in bacteria
  Bacterial resistance: Ampicillin, 100 μg/mL
  Growth temperature: 37°C
  Growth strain: DH5alpha
  Copy number: Unknown
Gene/Insert
  Gene/Insert name: MAVS
  Species: Erythrocebus patas (red guenon)
  Insert size (bp): 1623
  GenBank ID: KC415013.1
  Promoter: CMV
  Tag / fusion protein: FLAG (N terminal on backbone)
  Cloning method: Restriction Enzyme; 5′ cloning site HindIII (not destroyed); 3′ cloning site BglII (not destroyed)
  Sequencing primers: 5′ gacgcaaatgggcggtaggcgtg; 3′ gacaaggctggtgggcactggag
Terms and licenses: Academic/Nonprofit Terms; Industry Terms: Not Available to Industry
How to cite: pMP115-3 was a gift from Harmit Malik (Addgene plasmid # 45369 ; http://n2t.net/addgene:45369 ; RRID:Addgene_45369)
