[The description below was written by a language model from this plasmid's Addgene catalogue record.]
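Description:
pMP115-3 is a mammalian expression plasmid built on the pFLAG-CMV2 backbone (about 4.7 kb), carrying the MAVS coding sequence from the patas monkey, Erythrocebus patas, for a total size of roughly 6.3 kb. It is propagated in standard E. coli cloning strains under ampicillin selection. The record lists the copy number as unknown, and no feature table is provided, so the origin of replication and any other backbone elements are not documented here. No mammalian selection marker is recorded, which suggests use by transient transfection, although the record does not say so.

The 1,623 bp MAVS insert was placed between the HindIII and BglII sites of the polylinker, both of which remain intact, so the insert can be excised or exchanged. Transcription is driven by the CMV promoter, a strong constitutive promoter in most mammalian cell lines. The backbone supplies an N-terminal FLAG epitope fused in frame to MAVS, allowing the protein to be detected or immunoprecipitated with anti-FLAG antibodies without a species-specific MAVS antibody.

MAVS (mitochondrial antiviral signaling protein) is the adaptor that relays signals from the RIG-I-like RNA sensors to induce interferon, and it is a known cleavage target of hepaciviral proteases. The associated publication concerns the convergent evolution of escape from hepaciviral antagonism in primates. This construct therefore appears to be one of a set of primate MAVS orthologs, expressed in cultured cells to compare their signaling activity and their susceptibility to viral antagonism.
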