>Addgene plasmid #45369 | pMP115-3 | depositor partial sequence | sequence record 63337 | MAVS cDNA
ATGCCGTTTGCTGAAGACAAGACCTATAAGTATATCTGCCGCAATTTCAGCAATTTTTGCAATGTGGACG
TTGTAGAGATTCTGCCTTACCTGCCCTGCCTCACAGCAAGAGACCAGGATCGACTGCGGGCCACCTGCAC
ACTCTCAGGGAACCGGGACACCCTCTGGCATCTCTTCAATACCCTTCAGCGGCGGCCCGGCTGGGTTGAG
TCCTTCATTGCGGCGCTGAGGGACTGTGAGCTAGCTGATCTCGCGGACGAAGTGGCCTGTGTCTACCAGA
GCTACCAGCCTCGGACCTCGGACCGTCCCCCAGACCCACTGGAGCCACCGTCACTTCCTGCTGAGGGGCC
AGGGCCCCCCACACCTGCTGCGGCCCACAGTATCCCCTACAACGGCTACAGAGAGAAGGAGCCAAGTTAC
CCCATGCCTGTCCAGGAGACCCGGGCGCCAGACTCCCCAGGAGAGAGTTCAGAGCAAGCCCCACAGACAC
TCAACCCCAGAGTCATCCCAAGGAGTCCAGATGGTGGCCCCCTGGACCCCTCCTCTGACCTGGCAGCCCT
CAGCCCTCTGACCTCCAGCGAGCATCAGGAGCAGGACACAGAACTGGGCAGTACCCACACAGCAGGTGCA
ACCTCCAGCCTCACACCATCCCGTGGGCCTGTGTCTCCATCTGTCTCCTTCCAGCCCCTGGCCCGTTCCA
CCCCCAGGGCAAGCCGCTTGCCTGGACCTGCAGGGTCAGTTGTATCTACTGGCACCTCCTCCTCCTCCTC
CTCATCCCCTGGCTTGGCCTCTGCAGGGGCTGCAGAGGGTGAACAGGGTGCAGAGAGTGACCAGGCCGAG
CCTATCATCTGCTCCAGTGGGGCAGAGGCACCTGCCAACTCTCTGCCCTCCAAAGTGCCTACCACCTTGA
TGCCTGTGAACACAGTGGCCCCGAAAGTGCCTGCCAACCCAGCGTCTGCCAGCACAGTGCCCTCCAAGTT
GCCAACTAGCTCAAAGCCCCCTGGTGCAGTGCCTTCTGTGTTCACCAATCCAGCACCATCCAAATTGCCC
ATCAACTCAACCCGTGCTGGCATGGTGCCATCCAAAGTGCCTACTAGCATGGTGCGCACCAAGGTGTCTG
CCAGCACAGTCCCCACCGACAGGAGCAGCAGAACTGAGGAGACCCCAGCAGCTCCAACACCTGCAGGTGC
CACTGGAGGCCGCTCAGCCTGGCTAGACAGCAGCTCTGAGAATGGGGGCTTTGAGTCGGAGCTGAGTAAG
CCTGGCATGCTGGTATCCCAGGCAGACAGCCCGTTCTCGGGCTGCTTCGAGGATCTTGCCATCAGTGCCA
GCACCTCCTTGGGCATGGGGCCCTGCCATGGCCCAGAGGAGAATGAGTACAAGTCCGAGGGCACCTTTGG
GATCCATGTGGCTGAGAACCCCAGCATCCAGCTCATGGAGGGCAACCCTGGGCCACCTGCGGACCCGCAG
GGTGGCCCCAGGCCACACGTCGACCAGAAGTTCCAGAAGAGGGAGGTGCCATGCCACAGGCCCTCACCTG
GGGCTCTGTGGCTCCAGGCGGCTGTGGCAGGAGTGCTGGTAGTCACACTCCTGGTGGCGATGTACCGGCG
GCGCCTGCACTAG
