>Addgene plasmid #45369 | pMP115-3 | addgene partial sequence | sequence record 65260 | cmv-fwd
AGCAGAGCTCGTTTAGTGAACCGTCAGAATTGATCTACCATGGACTACAAAGACGATGACGACAAGCTTA
TGCCGTTTGCTGAAGACAAGACCTATAAGTATATCTGCCGCAATTTCAGCAATTTTTGCAATGTGGACGT
TGTAGAGATTCTGCCTTACCTGCCCTGCCTCACAGCAAGAGACCAGGATCGACTGCGGGCCACCTGCACA
CTCTCAGGGAACCGGGACACCCTCTGGCATCTCTTCAATACCCTTCAGCGGCGGCCCGGCTGGGTTGAGT
CCTTCATTGCGGCGCTGAGGGACTGTGAGCTAGCTGATCTCGCGGACGAAGTGGCCTGTGTCTACCAGAG
CTACCAGCCTCGGACCTCGGACCGTCCCCCAGACCCACTGGAGCCACCGTCACTTCCTGCTGAGGGGCCA
GGGCCCCCCACACCTGCTGCGGCCCACAGTATCCCCTACAACGGCTACAGAGAGAAGGAGCCAAGTTACC
CCATGCCTGTCCAGGAGACCCGGGCGCCAGACTCCCCAGGAGAGAGTTCAGAGCAAGCCCCACAGACACT
CAACCCCAGAGTCATCCCAAGGAGTCCAGATGGTGGCCCCCTGGACCCCTCCTCTGACCTGGCAGCCCTC
AGCCCTCTGACCTCCAGCGAGCATCAGGAGCAGGACACAGAACTGGGCAGTACCCACACAGCAGGTGCAA
CCTCCAGCCTCACACCATCCCGTGGGCCTGTGTCTCCATCTGTCTCCTTCCAGCCCCTGGCCCGTTCCAC
CCCCAGGGCAAGCCGCTTGCCTGGACCTGCAGGGTCAGTTGTATCTACTGGCACCTCCTCCTCCTCCTCC
TCATCCCCTGGCTTGGCCTCTGCAGGGGCTGCAGAGGGTGAACAGGGTGCAGAGAGTGACCAGGCCGAGC
CTATCATCTGCTCCAGTGGGGCAGAGGCACCTGCCAACTCTCTGCCCTCCAAAGTGCCTACCACCTTGAT
GCCTGTGAACACAGTGG
